Addgene plasmid #227484: pk335-CARGO-5mer-30kb-DSF
Purpose: 5-mer gRNA array targeting Sp dCas9/Cas9 to the Prdm8-Fgf5 locus
Depositing lab: Joanna Wysocka. Depositing organization: Stanford University. Publication: Long-range regulation of transcription scales with genomic distance in a gene-specific manner. Jensen CL, Chen LF, Swigut T, Crocker OJ, Yao D, Bassik MC, Ferrell JE Jr, Boettiger AN, Wysocka J. Mol Cell. 2025 Jan 16;85(2):347-361.e7. doi: 10.1016/j.molcel.2024.10.021. Epub 2024 Dec 2. PubMed 39626660.
Backbone
  Vector backbone: pk335-BFP
  Vector type: CRISPR
  Selectable markers: Neomycin (select with G418) ; TagBFP
Growth in bacteria
  Bacterial resistance: Kanamycin, 50 μg/mL
  Growth temperature: 37°C
  Growth strain: NEB Stable
  Copy number: High Copy
Gene/Insert
  Gene/Insert name: CARGO to 30kb Downstream Fgf5 (alt name: CARGO30)
  gRNA/shRNA sequence: AGTGCAAATGAACCTCCCCC, GATGCTGCTGAGTCTACTAT, GAAAGGCTGGCGGAAACCAC, CTCTGAGCACACCCCCAGGG, CCACAGAGCCAGCTACTTGC
  Species: M. musculus (mouse), Synthetic
  Cloning method: Other
Terms and licenses: Academic/Nonprofit Terms; Industry Terms: Not Available to Industry
How to cite: pk335-CARGO-5mer-30kb-DSF was a gift from Joanna Wysocka (Addgene plasmid # 227484 ; http://n2t.net/addgene:227484 ; RRID:Addgene_227484)
