[The description below was written by a language model from this plasmid's Addgene catalogue record and pLannotate feature annotations shown in this document.]
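Description:
pk335-CARGO-5mer-30kb-DSF is a 7.4 kb mammalian CRISPR guide-RNA array plasmid built on the pk335-BFP backbone. It delivers five S. pyogenes-type guide RNAs that direct Cas9 or dCas9 to a site about 30 kb downstream of Fgf5 within the mouse Prdm8-Fgf5 locus. No Cas9 coding sequence is annotated, so the nuclease or dCas9 fusion must be supplied separately. The plasmid replicates in bacteria from a high-copy ColE1/pUC origin and also carries an f1 origin. A single Tn5 NeoR/KanR gene sits behind tandem mouse PGK and bacterial EM7 promoters, giving kanamycin resistance in E. coli and G418 selection in mammalian cells. A β-lactamase fragment is annotated downstream of this cassette, but the record lists only kanamycin for bacterial selection.

The payload is a tandem repeat of human U6 (RNA polymerase III) promoters alternating with guide scaffold sequences, which the annotation labels as tracrRNA fragments. The table shows six U6 promoters and six scaffold fragments. The first scaffold lies upstream of the first promoter and the last promoter has no scaffold after it, which is consistent with five complete U6-spacer-scaffold units. The spacers themselves are not annotated. Expressing several guides from one plasmid tiles multiple Cas9 or dCas9 molecules across a single genomic region. Downstream, a CMV enhancer/chicken β-actin promoter with a hybrid intron drives TagBFP, terminated by a bGH polyadenylation signal, which marks transfected cells with blue fluorescence. A φC31 attB site and a single AAV2 ITR are also present, but the record does not say how they are used. The highly repetitive array probably explains the choice of a recombination-reducing bacterial strain for propagation. The associated study concerns how long-range transcriptional regulation scales with genomic distance.
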