Features (pLannotate 1.2.2; 28 found; start..end, strand, type, name):
      1..589     +  rep_origin     ori: high-copy-number ColE1/pMB1/pBR322/pUC origin of replication
    669..736     +  misc_RNA       tracrRNA (fragment): trans-activating CRISPR RNA for the Streptococcus pyogenes CRISPR/Cas9 system
    768..999     +  promoter       U6 promoter: RNA polymerase III promoter for human U6 snRNA
   1047..1114    +  misc_RNA       tracrRNA (fragment): trans-activating CRISPR RNA for the Streptococcus pyogenes CRISPR/Cas9 system
   1146..1377    +  promoter       U6 promoter: RNA polymerase III promoter for human U6 snRNA
   1425..1492    +  misc_RNA       tracrRNA (fragment): trans-activating CRISPR RNA for the Streptococcus pyogenes CRISPR/Cas9 system
   1524..1755    +  promoter       U6 promoter: RNA polymerase III promoter for human U6 snRNA
   1803..1870    +  misc_RNA       tracrRNA (fragment): trans-activating CRISPR RNA for the Streptococcus pyogenes CRISPR/Cas9 system
   1902..2133    +  promoter       U6 promoter: RNA polymerase III promoter for human U6 snRNA
   2181..2248    +  misc_RNA       tracrRNA (fragment): trans-activating CRISPR RNA for the Streptococcus pyogenes CRISPR/Cas9 system
   2280..2511    +  promoter       U6 promoter: RNA polymerase III promoter for human U6 snRNA
   2559..2626    +  misc_RNA       tracrRNA (fragment): trans-activating CRISPR RNA for the Streptococcus pyogenes CRISPR/Cas9 system
   2658..2889    +  promoter       U6 promoter: RNA polymerase III promoter for human U6 snRNA
   2918..3203    +  enhancer       CMV enhancer: human cytomegalovirus immediate early enhancer; contains an 18-bp deletion relative to the standard CMV enhancer
   3205..3485    +  promoter       chicken β-actin promoter: No description available
   3486..3713    +  intron         hybrid intron: hybrid between chicken β-actin (CBA) and minute virus of mice (MMV) introns (Gray et al., 2011)
   3731..4432    +  CDS            TagBFP: monomeric blue fluorescent protein mammalian codon-optimized
   4463..4574    +  polyA_signal   bGH poly(A) signal: bovine growth hormone polyadenylation signal
   4674..4743    +  protein_bind   attB: attB site for the φC31 integrase (Groth et al., 2000) phage φC31 integrase
   4746..4886    +  repeat_region  AAV2 ITR: inverted terminal repeat of adeno-associated virus serotype 2 inverted
   4891..4942    -  misc_feature   bom (fragment): basis of mobility region from pBR322
   4961..5416    +  rep_origin     f1 ori (sequence partly withheld): f1 bacteriophage origin of replication; arrow indicates direction of (+) strand synthesis
   5417..5458    -  misc_feature   bom (fragment): basis of mobility region from pBR322
   5459..5945    +  promoter       PGK promoter: mouse phosphoglycerate kinase 1 promoter
   5967..6014    +  promoter       EM7 promoter: synthetic bacterial promoter&nbsp
   6034..6837    +  CDS            NeoR/KanR: aminoglycoside phosphotransferase from Tn5; aph(3')-II (or nptII); confers resistance to neomycin, kanamycin, and G418 (Geneticin®)
   6841..6877    +  polyA_signal   PGK poly(A) signal (fragment): mouse phosphoglycerate kinase 1 polyadenylation signal
   6886..7180    +  CDS            bla(M) (fragment): β-lactamase lacking the signal sequence; bla(M); allows cytosolic expression of β-lactamase
>Addgene plasmid #227484 | pk335-CARGO-5mer-30kb-DSF | addgene full sequence | sequence record 452295 | Addgene NGS Result
TTGAGATCCTTTTTTTCTGCGCGTAATCTGCTGCTTGCAAACAAAAAAACCACCGCTACCAGCGGTGGTT
TGTTTGCCGGATCAAGAGCTACCAACTCTTTTTCCGAAGGTAACTGGCTTCAGCAGAGCGCAGATACCAA
ATACTGTTCTTCTAGTGTAGCCGTAGTTAGGCCACCACTTCAAGAACTCTGTAGCACCGCCTACATACCT
CGCTCTGCTAATCCTGTTACCAGTGGCTGCTGCCAGTGGCGATAAGTCGTGTCTTACCGGGTTGGACTCA
AGACGATAGTTACCGGATAAGGCGCAGCGGTCGGGCTGAACGGGGGGTTCGTGCACACAGCCCAGCTTGG
AGCGAACGACCTACACCGAACTGAGATACCTACAGCGTGAGCTATGAGAAAGCGCCACGCTTCCCGAAGG
GAGAAAGGCGGACAGGTATCCGGTAAGCGGCAGGGTCGGAACAGGAGAGCGCACGAGGGAGCTTCCAGGG
GGAAACGCCTGGTATCTTTATAGTCCTGTCGGGTTTCGCCACCTCTGACTTGAGCGTCGATTTTTGTGAT
GCTCGTCAGGGGGGCGGAGCCTATGGAAAAACGCCAGCAACGCGGCCTTTTTACGGTTCCTGGCCTTTTG
CTGGCCTTTTGCTCACATGTGTTTAAGAGCTATGCTGGAAACAGCATAGCAAGTTTAAATAAGGCTAGTC
CGTTATCAACTTGAAAAAGTGGCACCGAGTCGGTGCTTTTTTTCTCGAGTACTAGGATCCATTAGGCTTT
CCCATGATTCCTTCATATTTGCATATACGATACAAGGCTGTTAGAGAGATAATTGGAATTAATTTGACTG
TAAACACAAAGATATTAGTACAAAATACGTGACGTAGAAAGTAATAATTTCTTGGGTAGTTTGCAGTTTT
AAAATTATGTTTTAAAATGGACTATCATATGCTTACCGTAACTTGAAAGTATTTCGATTTCTTGGCTTTA
TATATCTTGTGGAAAGGACGAAACACCGAGTGCAAATGAACCTCCCCCGTTTAAGAGCTATGCTGGAAAC
AGCATAGCAAGTTTAAATAAGGCTAGTCCGTTATCAACTTGAAAAAGTGGCACCGAGTCGGTGCTTTTTT
TCTCGAGTACTAGGATCCATTAGGCTTTCCCATGATTCCTTCATATTTGCATATACGATACAAGGCTGTT
AGAGAGATAATTGGAATTAATTTGACTGTAAACACAAAGATATTAGTACAAAATACGTGACGTAGAAAGT
AATAATTTCTTGGGTAGTTTGCAGTTTTAAAATTATGTTTTAAAATGGACTATCATATGCTTACCGTAAC
TTGAAAGTATTTCGATTTCTTGGCTTTATATATCTTGTGGAAAGGACGAAACACCGGATGCTGCTGAGTC
TACTATGTTTAAGAGCTATGCTGGAAACAGCATAGCAAGTTTAAATAAGGCTAGTCCGTTATCAACTTGA
AAAAGTGGCACCGAGTCGGTGCTTTTTTTCTCGAGTACTAGGATCCATTAGGCTTTCCCATGATTCCTTC
ATATTTGCATATACGATACAAGGCTGTTAGAGAGATAATTGGAATTAATTTGACTGTAAACACAAAGATA
TTAGTACAAAATACGTGACGTAGAAAGTAATAATTTCTTGGGTAGTTTGCAGTTTTAAAATTATGTTTTA
AAATGGACTATCATATGCTTACCGTAACTTGAAAGTATTTCGATTTCTTGGCTTTATATATCTTGTGGAA
AGGACGAAACACCGGAAAGGCTGGCGGAAACCACGTTTAAGAGCTATGCTGGAAACAGCATAGCAAGTTT
AAATAAGGCTAGTCCGTTATCAACTTGAAAAAGTGGCACCGAGTCGGTGCTTTTTTTCTCGAGTACTAGG
ATCCATTAGGCTTTCCCATGATTCCTTCATATTTGCATATACGATACAAGGCTGTTAGAGAGATAATTGG
AATTAATTTGACTGTAAACACAAAGATATTAGTACAAAATACGTGACGTAGAAAGTAATAATTTCTTGGG
TAGTTTGCAGTTTTAAAATTATGTTTTAAAATGGACTATCATATGCTTACCGTAACTTGAAAGTATTTCG
ATTTCTTGGCTTTATATATCTTGTGGAAAGGACGAAACACCGCTCTGAGCACACCCCCAGGGGTTTAAGA
GCTATGCTGGAAACAGCATAGCAAGTTTAAATAAGGCTAGTCCGTTATCAACTTGAAAAAGTGGCACCGA
GTCGGTGCTTTTTTTCTCGAGTACTAGGATCCATTAGGCTTTCCCATGATTCCTTCATATTTGCATATAC
GATACAAGGCTGTTAGAGAGATAATTGGAATTAATTTGACTGTAAACACAAAGATATTAGTACAAAATAC
GTGACGTAGAAAGTAATAATTTCTTGGGTAGTTTGCAGTTTTAAAATTATGTTTTAAAATGGACTATCAT
ATGCTTACCGTAACTTGAAAGTATTTCGATTTCTTGGCTTTATATATCTTGTGGAAAGGACGAAACACCG
CCACAGAGCCAGCTACTTGCGTTTAAGAGCTATGCTGGAAACAGCATAGCAAGTTTAAATAAGGCTAGTC
CGTTATCAACTTGAAAAAGTGGCACCGAGTCGGTGCTTTTTTTCTCGAGTACTAGGATCCATTAGGCTTT
CCCATGATTCCTTCATATTTGCATATACGATACAAGGCTGTTAGAGAGATAATTGGAATTAATTTGACTG
TAAACACAAAGATATTAGTACAAAATACGTGACGTAGAAAGTAATAATTTCTTGGGTAGTTTGCAGTTTT
AAAATTATGTTTTAAAATGGACTATCATATGCTTACCGTAACTTGAAAGTATTTCGATTTCTTGGCTTTA
TATATCTTGTGGAAAGGACGAAACACCGTTTTTTTTCTAGAGGTACCCGTTACATAACTTACGGTAAATG
GCCCGCCTGGCTGACCGCCCAACGACCCCCGCCCATTGACGTCAATAGTAACGCCAATAGGGACTTTCCA
TTGACGTCAATGGGTGGAGTATTTACGGTAAACTGCCCACTTGGCAGTACATCAAGTGTATCATATGCCA
AGTACGCCCCCTATTGACGTCAATGACGGTAAATGGCCCGCCTGGCATTGTGCCCAGTACATGACCTTAT
GGGACTTTCCTACTTGGCAGTACATCTACGTATTAGTCATCGCTATTACCATGGTCGAGGTGAGCCCCAC
GTTCTGCTTCACTCTCCCCATCTCCCCCCCCTCCCCACCCCCAATTTTGTATTTATTTATTTTTTAATTA
TTTTGTGCAGCGATGGGGGCGGGGGGGGGGGGGGGGGGGCGCGCGSSAGGSGGGGGGGGGGGGGGSGAGG
GGSGGGGSGGGGSGAGGSGGAGAGGTGCGGCGGCAGCCAATCAGAGCGGCGCGCTCCGAAAGTTTCCTTT
TATGGCGAGGCGGCGGCGGCGGCGGCCCTATAAAAAGCGAAGCGCGCGGCGGGCGGGAGTCGCTGCGCGC
TGCCTTCGCCCCGTGCCCCGCTCCGCCGCCGCCTCGCGCCGCCCGCCCCGGCTCTGACTGACCGCGTTAC
TCCCACAGGTGAGCGGGCGGGACGGCCCTTCTCCTCCGGGCTGTAATTAGCTGAGCAAGAGGTAAGGGTT
TAAGGGATGGTTGGTTGGTGGGGTATTAATGTTTAATTACCTGGAGCACCTGCCTGAAATCACTTTTTTT
CAGGTTGGACCGGTGCCACCATGAGCGAGCTGATTAAGGAGAACATGCACATGAAGCTGTACATGGAGGG
CACCGTGGACAACCATCACTTCAAGTGCACATCCGAGGGCGAAGGCAAGCCCTACGAGGGCACCCAGACC
ATGAGAATCAAGGTGGTCGAGGGCGGCCCTCTCCCCTTCGCCTTCGACATCCTGGCTACTAGCTTCCTCT
ACGGCAGCAAGACCTTCATCAACCACACCCAGGGCATCCCCGACTTCTTCAAGCAGTCCTTCCCTGAGGG
CTTCACATGGGAGAGAGTCACCACATACGATGACGGGGGCGTGCTGACCGCTACCCAGGACACCAGCCTC
CAGGACGGCTGCCTCATCTACAACGTCAAGATCAGAGGGGTGAACTTCACATCCAACGGCCCTGTGATGC
AGAAGAAAACACTCGGCTGGGAGGCCTTCACCGAGACGCTGTACCCCGCTGACGGCGGCCTGGAAGGCAG
AAACGACATGGCCCTGAAGCTCGTGGGCGGGAGCCATCTGATCGCAAACATCAAGACCACATATAGATCC
AAGAAACCCGCTAAGAACCTCAAGATGCCTGGCGTCTACTATGTGGACTACAGACTGGAAAGAATCAAGG
AGGCCAACAACGAAACCTACGTCGAGCAGCACGAGGTGGCAGTGGCCAGATACTGCGACCTCCCTAGCAA
ACTGGGGCACAAGCTTAATTAAGAATTCCTAGAGCTCGCTGATCAGCCTCGACTGTGCCTTCTAGTTGCC
AGCCATCTGTTGTTTGCCCCTCCCCCGTGCCTTCCTTGACCCTGGAAGGTGCCACTCCCACTGTCCTTTC
CTAATAAAATGAGGAAATTGCATCGCATTGTCTGAGTAGGTGTCATTCTATTCTGGGGGGTGGGGTGGGG
CAGGACAGCAAGGGGGAGGATTGGGAAGAGAATAGCAGGCATGCTGGGGAGCTCTCGAAGCCGCGGTGCG
GGTGCCAGGGCGTGCCCTTGGGCTCCCCGGGCGCGTACTCCACCTCACCCATCGCAGGAACCCCTAGTGA
TGGAGTTGGCCACTCCCTCTCTGCGCGCTCGCTCGCTCACTGAGGCCGGGCGACCAAAGGTCGCCCGACG
CCCGGGCTTTGCCCGGGCGGCCTCAGTGAGCGAGCGAGCGCGCAGCTGCCTGCAGGGGCGCCTGATGCGG
TATTTTCTCCTTACGCATCTGTGCGGTATTTCACACCGCATA
[95 nt withheld, positions 4943-5037]
T
[46 nt withheld, positions 5039-5084]
C
[141 nt withheld, positions 5086-5226]
CCTTTGACGTTGGAGTCCACGTTCTTT
[37 nt withheld, positions 5254-5290]
ACTCTATCTCGGGCTATTCTTTTGATTTATAAGGGATTTTGCCGATTTCGGTCTATTGGTTAAAAAATGA
GCTGATTTAACAAAAATTTAACGCGAATTTTAACAAAATATTAACGTTTACAATTTTATGGTGCACTCTC
AGTACAATCTGCTCTGATGCCGCATAGTGCTTTTCCCAAGGCAGTCTGGAGCATGCGCTTTAGCAGCCCC
GCTGGGCACTTGGCGCTACACAAGTGGCCTCTGGCCTCGCACACATTCCACATCCACCGGTAGGCGCCAA
CCGGCTCCGTTCTTTGGTGGCCCCTTCGCGCCACCTTCTACTCCTCCCCTAGTCAGGAAGTTCCCCCCCG
CCCCGCAGCTCGCGTCGTGCAGGACGTGACAAATGGAAGTAGCACGTCTCACTAGTCTCGTGCAGATGGA
CAGCACCGCTGAGCAATGGAAGCGGGTAGGCCTTTGGGGCAGCGGCCAATAGCAGCTTTGCTCCTTCGCT
TTCTGGGCTCAGAGGCTGGGAAGGGGTGGGTCCGGGGGCGGGCTCAGGGGCGGGCTCAGGGGCGGGGCGG
GCGCCCGAAGGTCCTCCGGAGGCCCGGCATTCTGCACGCTTCAAAAGCGCACGTCTGCCGCGCTGTTCTC
CTCTTCCTCATCTCCGGGCCTTTCGACCGATCATCAAGCTGCACGTGTTGACAATTAATCATCGGCATAG
TATATCGGCATAGTATAATACGACTCACTATAGGAGGGCCACCATGGGATCGGCCATTGAACAAGATGGA
TTGCACGCAGGTTCTCCGGCCGCTTGGGTGGAGAGGCTATTCGGCTATGACTGGGCACAACAGACAATCG
GCTGCTCTGATGCCGCCGTGTTCCGGCTGTCAGCGCAGGGGCGCCCGGTTCTTTTTGTCAAGACCGACCT
GTCCGGTGCCCTGAATGAACTGCAGGACGAGGCAGCGCGGCTATCGTGGCTGGCCACGACGGGCGTTCCT
TGCGCAGCTGTGCTCGACGTTGTCACTGAAGCGGGAAGGGACTGGCTGCTATTGGGCGAAGTGCCGGGGC
AGGATCTCCTGTCATCTCACCTTGCTCCTGCCGAGAAAGTATCCATCATGGCTGATGCAATGCGGCGGCT
GCATACGCTTGATCCGGCTACCTGCCCATTCGACCACCAAGCGAAACATCGCATCGAGCGAGCACGTACT
CGGATGGAAGCCGGTCTTGTCGATCAGGATGATCTGGACGAAGAGCATCAGGGGCTCGCGCCAGCCGAAC
TGTTCGCCAGGCTCAAGGCGCGCATGCCCGACGGCGAGGATCTCGTCGTGACCCATGGCGATGCCTGCTT
GCCGAATATCATGGTGGAAAATGGCCGCTTTTCTGGATTCATCGACTGTGGCCGGCTGGGTGTGGCGGAC
CGCTATCAGGACATAGCGTTGGCTACCCGTGATATTGCTGAAGAGCTTGGCGGCGAATGGGCTGACCGCT
TCCTCGTGCTTTACGGTATCGCCGCTCCCGATTCGCAGCGCATCGCCTTCTATCGCCTTCTTGACGAGTT
CTTCTGATCGAGAAATTGATGATCTATTAAACAATAAAGACGTCCACATGGAAGTGCAAACTATTAACTG
GCGAACTACTTACTCTAGCTTCCCGGCAACAATTAATAGACTGGATGGAGGCGGATAAAGTTGCAGGACC
ACTTCTGCGCTCGGCCCTTCCGGCTGGCTGGTTTATTGCTGATAAATCTGGAGCCGGTGAGCGTGGAAGC
CGCGGTATCATTGCAGCACTGGGGCCAGATGGTAAGCCCTCCCGTATCGTAGTTATCTACACGACGGGGA
GTCAGGCAACTATGGATGAACGAAATAGACAGATCGCTGAGATAGGTGCCTCACTGATTAAGCATTGGTA
ACTGTCAGACCAAGTTTACTCATATATACTTTAGATTGATTTAAAACTTCATTTTTAATTTAAAAGGATC
TAGGTGAAGATCCTTTTTGATAATCTCATGACCAAAATCCCTTAACGTGAGTTTTCGTTCCACTGAGCGT
CAGACCCCGTAGAAAAGATCAAAGGATCTTC
